Addgene plasmid #141480: TFORF0021
Purpose: Lentiviral vector for overexpressing the IRX1 transcription factor ORF with a unique 24-bp barcode. Barcodes facilitate identification of transcription factors in pooled screens.
Depositing lab: Feng Zhang. Depositing organization: Broad Institute. Publication: A transcription factor atlas of directed differentiation. Joung J, Ma S, Tay T, Geiger-Schuller KR, Kirchgatterer PC, Verdine VK, Guo B, Arias-Garcia MA, Allen WE, Singh A, Kuksenko O, Abudayyeh OO, Gootenberg JS, Fu Z, Macrae RK, Buenrostro JD, Regev A, Zhang F. Cell. 2023 Jan 5;186(1):209-229.e26. doi: 10.1016/j.cell.2022.11.026. PubMed 36608654.
Backbone
  Vector backbone: pLX_TRC317
  Backbone manufacturer: Broad Institute Genetic Perturbation Platform
  Backbone size w/o insert (bp): 8264
  Vector type: Mammalian Expression, Lentiviral
  Selectable markers: Puromycin
Growth in bacteria
  Bacterial resistance: Ampicillin, 100 μg/mL
  Growth temperature: 37°C
  Growth strain: NEB Stable
  Copy number: High Copy
Gene/Insert
  Gene/Insert name: IRX1
  Species: H. sapiens (human)
  Insert size (bp): 1544
  Entrez Gene: IRX1 (a.k.a. IRX-5, IRXA1)
  Promoter: EF1a
  Cloning method: Unknown
  Sequencing primers: 5′ GGGTGGAGACTGAAGTTAGGCCAG; 3′ CACATAGCGTAAAAGGAGCAACATAG
Terms and licenses: Academic/Nonprofit Terms; Industry Terms: Not Available to Industry
Depositor comments: NM_024337,ENST00000302006 . The transcription factor ORF portion of this plasmid was synthesized by Genewiz. Please test multiple small colonies in case of plasmid recombination. To make this collection available in a timely manner, a portion of this collection was not fully sequenced by Addgene. If an Addgene verified full plasmid sequence is not available, please contact us prior to placing an order to request the full sequence.
How to cite: TFORF0021 was a gift from Feng Zhang (Addgene plasmid # 141480 ; http://n2t.net/addgene:141480 ; RRID:Addgene_141480)
