[The description below was written by a language model from this plasmid's Addgene catalogue record and pLannotate feature annotations shown in this document.]
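Description:
TFORF0021 is a third-generation-style, self-inactivating lentiviral expression plasmid built on the pLX_TRC317 backbone for overexpressing the human transcription factor IRX1 in mammalian cells. It is maintained in E. coli as a high-copy plasmid through a ColE1/pUC-type origin with ampicillin selection (AmpR). It also carries an f1 origin and remnants of a lac/T7/T3 cloning region. The depositor notes that the plasmid can recombine, which is common for LTR-containing vectors.

The viral portion begins with an RSV promoter fused to a truncated HIV-1 5' LTR, which drives Tat-independent production of the genomic RNA in packaging cells. This is followed by the Ψ packaging signal with a gag fragment, and the RRE for Rev-dependent nuclear export. Inside the transfer cassette, an SV40 early promoter/origin drives the puromycin N-acetyltransferase gene for selecting transduced cells. A cPPT/CTS element then aids nuclear import of the reverse-transcribed genome. Downstream, the strong constitutive EF-1α promoter drives the IRX1 open reading frame, which was synthesized and corresponds to the reference transcript cited by the depositor. A WPRE enhances transcript stability and expression, and the ΔU3 3' LTR inactivates LTR promoter activity after integration. An SV40 polyadenylation signal lies beyond the 3' LTR.

According to the record, the construct carries a unique 24-bp barcode. The feature table does not annotate it, although the short region between the ORF and the WPRE, which includes a small U6-like fragment, is a plausible location. The barcode identifies the ORF by sequencing. The plasmid belongs to a barcoded transcription factor ORF library used in pooled overexpression screens, such as those examining directed differentiation.
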