Features (pLannotate 1.2.2; 31 found; start..end, strand, type, name):
      5..231     +  promoter       RSV promoter: Rous sarcoma virus enhancer/promoter
    232..412     +  LTR            5' LTR (truncated): truncated 5' long terminal repeat (LTR) from HIV-1
    459..584     +  misc_feature   HIV-1 Ψ: packaging signal of human immunodeficiency virus type 1
    568..931     +  CDS            HIV-1 gag (fragment): gag protein from human immunodeficiency virus 1; gag
   1077..1310    +  misc_feature   RRE: The Rev response element (RRE) of HIV-1 allows for Rev-dependent mRNA export from the nucleus to the cytoplasm.
   1687..1713    +  CDS            Rev (fragment): human immunodeficiency virus 1 (HIV-1) Rev protein; rev; enhances nuclear export of unspliced and incompletely spliced viral mRNAs
   1720..1743    +  promoter       SV40 promoter (fragment): SV40 early promoter
   1744..1815    +  promoter       SV40 promoter (fragment): SV40 enhancer and early promoter
   1839..1974    +  rep_origin     SV40 ori: SV40 origin of replication
   2020..2616    +  CDS            PuroR (fragment): puromycin N-acetyltransferase; pac from Streptomyces; confers resistance to puromycin
   2665..2782    +  misc_feature   cPPT/CTS: central polypurine tract and central termination sequence of HIV-1
   2847..2913    +  CDS            small t antigen (fragment): SV40 (simian virus 40) small t antigen
   2920..4098    +  promoter       EF-1α promoter: strong constitutive promoter for human elongation factor EF-1α
   4115..5554    +  CDS            IRX1: IRX1_HUMAN - Also known as IRXA1. Experimental evidence at transcript level: Swiss-Prot protein existence level 2. From Homo sapiens (Human).
   5570..5623    +  promoter       U6 promoter (fragment): RNA polymerase III promoter for human U6 snRNA
   5665..6253    +  misc_feature   WPRE: woodchuck hepatitis virus posttranscriptional regulatory element
   6304..6323    +  misc_feature   cPPT/CTS (fragment): central polypurine tract and central termination sequence of HIV-1
   6325..6558    +  LTR            3' LTR (ΔU3): self-inactivating 3' long terminal repeat (LTR) from HIV-1
   6636..6757    +  polyA_signal   SV40 poly(A) signal: SV40 polyadenylation signal
   6797..6932    +  rep_origin     SV40 ori: SV40 origin of replication
   6953..6971    -  promoter       T7 promoter: promoter for bacteriophage T7 RNA polymerase
   6979..7134    +  CDS            lacZα (fragment): LacZα fragment of β-galactosidase; lacZ fragment
   7139..7567    +  rep_origin     f1 ori (sequence partly withheld): f1 bacteriophage origin of replication; arrow indicates direction of (+) strand synthesis
   7620..7724    +  promoter       AmpR promoter: bla
   7725..8585    +  CDS            AmpR: β-lactamase; bla; confers resistance to ampicillin, carbenicillin, and related antibiotics
   8756..9344    +  rep_origin     ori: high-copy-number ColE1/pMB1/pBR322/pUC origin of replication
   9527..9619    +  CDS            lacI (fragment): lac repressor; lacI; The lac repressor binds to the lac operator to inhibit transcription in E. coli. This inhibition can be relieved by adding lactose or isopropyl-β-D-thiogalactopyranoside (IPTG).
   9632..9653    +  protein_bind   CAP binding site: CAP binding activates transcription in the presence of cAMP. E. coli catabolite activator protein
   9668..9698    +  promoter       lac promoter: promoter for the E. coli lac operon
   9706..9722    +  protein_bind   lac operator: The lac repressor binds to the lac operator to inhibit transcription in E. coli. This inhibition can be relieved by adding lactose or isopropyl-β-D-thiogalactopyranoside (IPTG). lac repressor encoded by lacI
   9767..9785    +  promoter       T3 promoter: promoter for bacteriophage T3 RNA polymerase
>Addgene plasmid #141480 | TFORF0021 | depositor full sequence | sequence record 276576 | Full Sequence
TTAATGTAGTCTTATGCAATACTCTTGTAGTCTTGCAACATGGTAACGATGAGTTAGCAACATGCCTTAC
AAGGAGAGAAAAAGCACCGTGCATGCCGATTGGTGGAAGTAAGGTGGTACGATCGTGCCTTATTAGGAAG
GCAACAGACGGGTCTGACATGGATTGGACGAACCACTGAATTGCCGCATTGCAGAGATATTGTATTTAAG
TGCCTAGCTCGATACATAAACGGGTCTCTCTGGTTAGACCAGATCTGAGCCTGGGAGCTCTCTGGCTAAC
TAGGGAACCCACTGCTTAAGCCTCAATAAAGCTTGCCTTGAGTGCTTCAAGTAGTGTGTGCCCGTCTGTT
GTGTGACTCTGGTAACTAGAGATCCCTCAGACCCTTTTAGTCAGTGTGGAAAATCTCTAGCAGTGGCGCC
CGAACAGGGACTTGAAAGCGAAAGGGAAACCAGAGGAGCTCTCTCGACGCAGGACTCGGCTTGCTGAAGC
GCGCACGGCAAGAGGCGAGGGGCGGCGACTGGTGAGTACGCCAAAAATTTTGACTAGCGGAGGCTAGAAG
GAGAGAGATGGGTGCGAGAGCGTCAGTATTAAGCGGGGGAGAATTAGATCGCGATGGGAAAAAATTCGGT
TAAGGCCAGGGGGAAAGAAAAAATATAAATTAAAACATATAGTATGGGCAAGCAGGGAGCTAGAACGATT
CGCAGTTAATCCTGGCCTGTTAGAAACATCAGAAGGCTGTAGACAAATACTGGGACAGCTACAACCATCC
CTTCAGACAGGATCAGAAGAACTTAGATCATTATATAATACAGTAGCAACCCTCTATTGTGTGCATCAAA
GGATAGAGATAAAAGACACCAAGGAAGCTTTAGACAAGATAGAGGAAGAGCAAAACAAAAGTAAGACCAC
CGCACAGCAAGCGGCCGCTGATCTTCAGACCTGGAGGAGGAGATATGAGGGACAATTGGAGAAGTGAATT
ATATAAATATAAAGTAGTAAAAATTGAACCATTAGGAGTAGCACCCACCAAGGCAAAGAGAAGAGTGGTG
CAGAGAGAAAAAAGAGCAGTGGGAATAGGAGCTTTGTTCCTTGGGTTCTTGGGAGCAGCAGGAAGCACTA
TGGGCGCAGCGTCAATGACGCTGACGGTACAGGCCAGACAATTATTGTCTGGTATAGTGCAGCAGCAGAA
CAATTTGCTGAGGGCTATTGAGGCGCAACAGCATCTGTTGCAACTCACAGTCTGGGGCATCAAGCAGCTC
CAGGCAAGAATCCTGGCTGTGGAAAGATACCTAAAGGATCAACAGCTCCTGGGGATTTGGGGTTGCTCTG
GAAAACTCATTTGCACCACTGCTGTGCCTTGGAATGCTAGTTGGAGTAATAAATCTCTGGAACAGATTTG
GAATCACACGACCTGGATGGAGTGGGACAGAGAAATTAACAATTACACAAGCTTAATACACTCCTTAATT
GAAGAATCGCAAAACCAGCAAGAAAAGAATGAACAAGAATTATTGGAATTAGATAAATGGGCAAGTTTGT
GGAATTGGTTTAACATAACAAATTGGCTGTGGTATATAAAATTATTCATAATGATAGTAGGAGGCTTGGT
AGGTTTAAGAATAGTTTTTGCTGTACTTTCTATAGTGAATAGAGTTAGGCAGGGATATTCACCATTATCG
TTTCAGACCCACCTCCCAACCCCGAGGGGACCCATGCATTGCATCTCAATTAGTCAGCAACCAGGTGTGG
AAAGTCCCCAGGCTCCCCAGCAGGCAGAAGTATGCAAAGCATGCGTCTCAATTAGTCAGCAACCATAGTC
CCGCCCCTAACTCCGCCCATCCCGCCCCTAACTCCGCCCAGTTCCGCCCATTCTCCGCCCCATGGCTGAC
TAATTTTTTTTATTTATGCAGAGGCCGAGGCCGCCTCGGCCTCTGAGCTATTCCAGAAGTAGTGAGGAGG
CTTTTTTGGAGGCCTAGGCTTTTGCAAAAAGCTTTCTAGAGGTACCACCGGAGCTTACCATGACCGAGTA
CAAGCCCACGGTGCGCCTCGCCACCCGCGACGACGTCCCCAGGGCCGTACGCACCCTCGCCGCCGCGTTC
GCCGACTACCCCGCCACGCGCCACACCGTCGATCCGGACCGCCACATCGAGCGGGTCACCGAGCTGCAAG
AACTCTTCCTCACGCGCGTCGGGCTCGACATCGGCAAGGTGTGGGTCGCGGACGACGGCGCCGCCGTGGC
GGTCTGGACCACGCCGGAGAGCGTCGAAGCGGGGGCGGTGTTCGCCGAGATCGGCCCGCGCATGGCCGAG
TTGAGCGGTTCCCGGCTGGCCGCGCAGCAACAGATGGAAGGCCTCCTGGCGCCGCACCGGCCCAAGGAGC
CCGCGTGGTTCCTGGCCACCGTCGGCGTCTCGCCCGACCACCAGGGCAAGGGTCTGGGCAGCGCCGTCGT
GCTCCCCGGAGTGGAGGCGGCCGAGCGCGCCGGGGTGCCCGCCTTCCTGGAGACCTCCGCGCCCCGCAAC
CTCCCCTTCTACGAGCGGCTCGGCTTCACCGTCACCGCCGACGTCGAGGTGCCCGAAGGACCGCGCACCT
GGTGCATGACCCGCAAGCCCGGTGCCAGTTAACGAATTCTAGATCTTGAGACAAATGGCAGTATTCATCC
ACAATTTTAAAAGAAAAGGGGGGATTGGGGGGTACAGTGCAGGGGAAAGAATAGTAGACATAATAGCAAC
AGACATACAAACTAAAGAATTACAAAAACAAATTACAAAAATTCAAAATTTTCGGGTTTATTACAGGGAC
AGCAGAGATCCACTTTGGCGCCGGCTCGAGGCCTGCAGGTGCAAAGATGGATAAAGTTTTAAACAGAGAG
GAATCTTTGCAGCTAATGGACCTTCTAGGTCTTGAAAGGAGTGGGAATTGGCTCCGGTGCCCGTCAGTGG
GCAGAGCGCACATCGCCCACAGTCCCCGAGAAGTTGGGGGGAGGGGTCGGCAATTGAACCGGTGCCTAGA
GAAGGTGGCGCGGGGTAAACTGGGAAAGTGATGTCGTGTACTGGCTCCGCCTTTTTCCCGAGGGTGGGGG
AGAACCGTATATAAGTGCAGTAGTCGCCGTGAACGTTCTTTTTCGCAACGGGTTTGCCGCCAGAACACAG
GTAAGTGCCGTGTGTGGTTCCCGCGGGCCTGGCCTCTTTACGGGTTATGGCCCTTGCGTGCCTTGAATTA
CTTCCACCTGGCTGCAGTACGTGATTCTTGATCCCGAGCTTCGGGTTGGAAGTGGGTGGGAGAGTTCGAG
GCCTTGCGCTTAAGGAGCCCCTTCGCCTCGTGCTTGAGTTGAGGCCTGGCCTGGGCGCTGGGGCCGCCGC
GTGCGAATCTGGTGGCACCTTCGCGCCTGTCTCGCTGCTTTCGATAAGTCTCTAGCCATTTAAAATTTTT
GATGACCTGCTGCGACGCTTTTTTTCTGGCAAGATAGTCTTGTAAATGCGGGCCAAGATCTGCACACTGG
TATTTCGGTTTTTGGGGCCGCGGGCGGCGACGGGGCCCGTGCGTCCCAGCGCACATGTTCGGCGAGGCGG
GGCCTGCGAGCGCGGCCACCGAGAATCGGACGGGGGTAGTCTCAAGCTGGCCGGCCTGCTCTGGTGCCTG
GCCTCGCGCCGCCGTGTATCGCCCCGCCCTGGGCGGCAAGGCTGGCCCGGTCGGCACCAGTTGCGTGAGC
GGAAAGATGGCCGCTTCCCGGCCCTGCTGCAGGGAGCTCAAAATGGAGGACGCGGCGCTCGGGAGAGCGG
GCGGGTGAGTCACCCACACAAAGGAAAAGGGCCTTTCCGTCCTCAGCCGTCGCTTCATGTGACTCCACGG
AGTACCGGGCGCCGTCCAGGCACCTCGATTAGTTCTCGAGCTTTTGGAGTACGTCGTCTTTAGGTTGGGG
GGAGGGGTTTTATGCGATGGAGTTTCCCCACACTGAGTGGGTGGAGACTGAAGTTAGGCCAGCTTGGCAC
TTGATGTAATTCTCCTTGGAATTTGCCCTTTTTGAGTTTGGATCTTGGTTCATTCTCAAGCCTCAGACAG
TGGTTCAAAGTTTTTTTCTTCCATTTCAGGTGTCGTGAGGCTAGCACCGCCACCATGTCCTTCCCGCAGC
TGGGCTACCCGCAGTACCTGAGCGCCGCGGGGCCGGGCGCCTACGGCGGCGAGCGCCCGGGGGTGCTGGC
CGCGGCCGCTGCGGCGGCTGCCGCCGCCTCGTCGGGCCGACCGGGGGCCGCGGAGCTGGGCGGCGGGGCA
GGCGCGGCTGCAGTCACCTCGGTGCTGGGCATGTACGCGGCGGCGGGGCCGTACGCGGGCGCGCCCAACT
ACAGCGCCTTCCTGCCCTACGCCGCGGATCTCAGCCTCTTCTCGCAGATGGGCTCGCAGTATGAACTGAA
GGACAACCCTGGGGTGCACCCCGCCACCTTCGCAGCCCACACGGCGCCGGCTTATTACCCCTACGGCCAG
TTCCAATACGGGGACCCCGGGCGGCCCAAGAACGCCACCCGCGAGAGCACCAGCACGCTCAAGGCCTGGC
TCAACGAGCACCGCAAGAATCCCTACCCCACCAAGGGCGAGAAGATCATGCTGGCCATCATCACCAAGAT
GACCCTCACGCAGGTCTCCACCTGGTTCGCCAACGCGCGCCGGCGCCTCAAGAAGGAGAACAAGGTGACA
TGGGGAGCGCGCAGCAAGGACCAGGAAGATGGAGCGCTCTTCGGCAGCGACACCGAGGGCGACCCGGAGA
AGGCCGAGGACGACGAGGAGATCGACCTGGAAAGCATCGACATTGACAAGATCGACGAGCACGATGGCGA
CCAGAGCAACGAGGATGACGAGGACAAGGCCGAGGCTCCGCACGCGCCCGCAGCCCCTTCTGCTCTTGCC
CGGGACCAAGGCTCGCCGCTGGCAGCAGCCGACGTTCTCAAGCCCCAGGACTCGCCCTTGGGCCTGGCAA
AGGAGGCCCCAGAGCCGGGCAGCACGCGCCTGCTGAGCCCCGGCGCTGCAGCGGGCGGCCTGCAGGGTGC
GCCGCACGGCAAGCCCAAGATCTGGTCGCTGGCGGAGACAGCCACGAGCCCCGACGGTGCGCCCAAGGCT
TCGCCACCACCACCCGCGGGCCACCCCGGCGCGCACGGGCCCTCCGCCGGGGCGCCGCTGCAACACCCCG
CCTTCCTGCCTAGCCACGGACTGTACACCTGCCACATCGGCAAGTTCTCCAACTGGACCAACAGCGCATT
CCTCGCACAGGGCTCCCTGCTCAACATGCGCTCCTTCCTGGGCGTTGGCGCTCCCCACGCCGCGCCCCAT
GGCCCTCACCTTCCTGCACCTCCACCACCGCAGCCGCCGGTCGCTATTGCCCCGGGGGCACTCAATGGAG
ACAAGGCCTCGGTCCGCAGCAGCCCCACGCTCCCAGAGAGAGACCTCGTCCCCAGGCCAGATTCGCCGGC
ACAGCAGTTAAAGTCGCCCTTCCAGCCGGTACGCGACAACTCTCTGGCCCCGCAGGAGGGAACGCCGCGG
ATCCTAGCAGCCCTCCCGTCCGCCTAGTAATGAACTAGTCCGTAACTTGAAAGTATTTCGATTTCTTGGC
TTTATATATCTTGTGGAAAGGACGATGGTTTCCGGACTGTCGCTAACTGACGCGTTAAGTCGACAATCAA
CCTCTGGATTACAAAATTTGTGAAAGATTGACTGGTATTCTTAACTATGTTGCTCCTTTTACGCTATGTG
GATACGCTGCTTTAATGCCTTTGTATCATGCTATTGCTTCCCGTATGGCTTTCATTTTCTCCTCCTTGTA
TAAATCCTGGTTGCTGTCTCTTTATGAGGAGTTGTGGCCCGTTGTCAGGCAACGTGGCGTGGTGTGCACT
GTGTTTGCTGACGCAACCCCCACTGGTTGGGGCATTGCCACCACCTGTCAGCTCCTTTCCGGGACTTTCG
CTTTCCCCCTCCCTATTGCCACGGCGGAACTCATCGCCGCCTGCCTTGCCCGCTGCTGGACAGGGGCTCG
GCTGTTGGGCACTGACAATTCCGTGGTGTTGTCGGGGAAATCATCGTCCTTTCCTTGGCTGCTCGCCTGT
GTTGCCACCTGGATTCTGCGCGGGACGTCCTTCTGCTACGTCCCTTCGGCCCTCAATCCAGCGGACCTTC
CTTCCCGCGGCCTGCTGCCGGCTCTGCGGCCTCTTCCGCGTCTTCGCCTTCGCCCTCAGACGAGTCGGAT
CTCCCTTTGGGCCGCCTCCCCGCGTCGACTTTAAGACCAATGACTTACAAGGCAGCTGTAGATCTTAGCC
ACTTTTTAAAAGAAAAGGGGGGACTGGAAGGGCTAATTCACTCCCAACGAAGACAAGATCTGCTTTTTGC
TTGTACTGGGTCTCTCTGGTTAGACCAGATCTGAGCCTGGGAGCTCTCTGGCTAACTAGGGAACCCACTG
CTTAAGCCTCAATAAAGCTTGCCTTGAGTGCTTCAAGTAGTGTGTGCCCGTCTGTTGTGTGACTCTGGTA
ACTAGAGATCCCTCAGACCCTTTTAGTCAGTGTGGAAAATCTCTAGCAGTACGTATAGTAGTTCATGTCA
TCTTATTATTCAGTATTTATAACTTGCAAAGAAATGAATATCAGAGAGTGAGAGGAACTTGTTTATTGCA
GCTTATAATGGTTACAAATAAAGCAATAGCATCACAAATTTCACAAATAAAGCATTTTTTTCACTGCATT
CTAGTTGTGGTTTGTCCAAACTCATCAATGTATCTTATCATGTCTGGCTCTAGCTATCCCGCCCCTAACT
CCGCCCATCCCGCCCCTAACTCCGCCCAGTTCCGCCCATTCTCCGCCCCATGGCTGACTAATTTTTTTTA
TTTATGCAGAGGCCGAGGCCGCCTCGGCCTCTGAGCTATTCCAGAAGTAGTGAGGAGGCTTTTTTGGAGG
CCTAGGGACGTACCCAATTCGCCCTATAGTGAGTCGTATTACGCGCGCTCACTGGCCGTCGTTTTACAAC
GTCGTGACTGGGAAAACCCTGGCGTTACCCAACTTAATCGCCTTGCAGCACATCCCCCTTTCGCCAGCTG
GCGTAATAGCGAAGAGGCCCGCACCGATCGCCCTTCCCAACAGTTGCGCAGCCTGAATGGCGAATGGG
[124 nt withheld, positions 7139-7262]
C
[91 nt withheld, positions 7264-7354]
A
[49 nt withheld, positions 7356-7404]
CCTTTGACGTTGGAGTCCACGTTCTTT
[37 nt withheld, positions 7432-7468]
ACCCTATCTCGGTCTATTCTTTTGATTTATAAGGGATTTTGCCGATTTCGGCCTATTGGTTAAAAAATGA
GCTGATTTAACAAAAATTTAACGCGAATTTTAACAAAATATTAACGCTTACAATTTAGGTGGCACTTTTC
GGGGAAATGTGCGCGGAACCCCTATTTGTTTATTTTTCTAAATACATTCAAATATGTATCCGCTCATGAG
ACAATAACCCTGATAAATGCTTCAATAATATTGAAAAAGGAAGAGTATGAGTATTCAACATTTCCGTGTC
GCCCTTATTCCCTTTTTTGCGGCATTTTGCCTTCCTGTTTTTGCTCACCCAGAAACGCTGGTGAAAGTAA
AAGATGCTGAAGATCAGTTGGGTGCACGAGTGGGTTACATCGAACTGGATCTCAACAGCGGTAAGATCCT
TGAGAGTTTTCGCCCCGAAGAACGTTTTCCAATGATGAGCACTTTTAAAGTTCTGCTATGTGGCGCGGTA
TTATCCCGTATTGACGCCGGGCAAGAGCAACTCGGTCGCCGCATACACTATTCTCAGAATGACTTGGTTG
AGTACTCACCAGTCACAGAAAAGCATCTTACGGATGGCATGACAGTAAGAGAATTATGCAGTGCTGCCAT
AACCATGAGTGATAACACTGCGGCCAACTTACTTCTGACAACGATCGGAGGACCGAAGGAGCTAACCGCT
TTTTTGCACAACATGGGGGATCATGTAACTCGCCTTGATCGTTGGGAACCGGAGCTGAATGAAGCCATAC
CAAACGACGAGCGTGACACCACGATGCCTGTAGCAATGGCAACAACGTTGCGCAAACTATTAACTGGCGA
ACTACTTACTCTAGCTTCCCGGCAACAATTAATAGACTGGATGGAGGCGGATAAAGTTGCAGGACCACTT
CTGCGCTCGGCCCTTCCGGCTGGCTGGTTTATTGCTGATAAATCTGGAGCCGGTGAGCGTGGGTCTCGCG
GTATCATTGCAGCACTGGGGCCAGATGGTAAGCCCTCCCGTATCGTAGTTATCTACACGACGGGGAGTCA
GGCAACTATGGATGAACGAAATAGACAGATCGCTGAGATAGGTGCCTCACTGATTAAGCATTGGTAACTG
TCAGACCAAGTTTACTCATATATACTTTAGATTGATTTAAAACTTCATTTTTAATTTAAAAGGATCTAGG
TGAAGATCCTTTTTGATAATCTCATGACCAAAATCCCTTAACGTGAGTTTTCGTTCCACTGAGCGTCAGA
CCCCGTAGAAAAGATCAAAGGATCTTCTTGAGATCCTTTTTTTCTGCGCGTAATCTGCTGCTTGCAAACA
AAAAAACCACCGCTACCAGCGGTGGTTTGTTTGCCGGATCAAGAGCTACCAACTCTTTTTCCGAAGGTAA
CTGGCTTCAGCAGAGCGCAGATACCAAATACTGTTCTTCTAGTGTAGCCGTAGTTAGGCCACCACTTCAA
GAACTCTGTAGCACCGCCTACATACCTCGCTCTGCTAATCCTGTTACCAGTGGCTGCTGCCAGTGGCGAT
AAGTCGTGTCTTACCGGGTTGGACTCAAGACGATAGTTACCGGATAAGGCGCAGCGGTCGGGCTGAACGG
GGGGTTCGTGCACACAGCCCAGCTTGGAGCGAACGACCTACACCGAACTGAGATACCTACAGCGTGAGCT
ATGAGAAAGCGCCACGCTTCCCGAAGGGAGAAAGGCGGACAGGTATCCGGTAAGCGGCAGGGTCGGAACA
GGAGAGCGCACGAGGGAGCTTCCAGGGGGAAACGCCTGGTATCTTTATAGTCCTGTCGGGTTTCGCCACC
TCTGACTTGAGCGTCGATTTTTGTGATGCTCGTCAGGGGGGCGGAGCCTATGGAAAAACGCCAGCAACGC
GGCCTTTTTACGGTTCCTGGCCTTTTGCTGGCCTTTTGCTCACATGTTCTTTCCTGCGTTATCCCCTGAT
TCTGTGGATAACCGTATTACCGCCTTTGAGTGAGCTGATACCGCTCGCCGCAGCCGAACGACCGAGCGCA
GCGAGTCAGTGAGCGAGGAAGCGGAAGAGCGCCCAATACGCAAACCGCCTCTCCCCGCGCGTTGGCCGAT
TCATTAATGCAGCTGGCACGACAGGTTTCCCGACTGGAAAGCGGGCAGTGAGCGCAACGCAATTAATGTG
AGTTAGCTCACTCATTAGGCACCCCAGGCTTTACACTTTATGCTTCCGGCTCGTATGTTGTGTGGAATTG
TGAGCGGATAACAATTTCACACAGGAAACAGCTATGACCATGATTACGCCAAGCGCGCAATTAACCCTCA
CTAAAGGGAACAAAAGCTGGAGCTGCAAGC
