>Addgene plasmid #141480 | TFORF0021 | depositor partial sequence | sequence record 276577 | Insert
ACCGCCACCATGTCCTTCCCGCAGCTGGGCTACCCGCAGTACCTGAGCGCCGCGGGGCCGGGCGCCTACG
GCGGCGAGCGCCCGGGGGTGCTGGCCGCGGCCGCTGCGGCGGCTGCCGCCGCCTCGTCGGGCCGACCGGG
GGCCGCGGAGCTGGGCGGCGGGGCAGGCGCGGCTGCAGTCACCTCGGTGCTGGGCATGTACGCGGCGGCG
GGGCCGTACGCGGGCGCGCCCAACTACAGCGCCTTCCTGCCCTACGCCGCGGATCTCAGCCTCTTCTCGC
AGATGGGCTCGCAGTATGAACTGAAGGACAACCCTGGGGTGCACCCCGCCACCTTCGCAGCCCACACGGC
GCCGGCTTATTACCCCTACGGCCAGTTCCAATACGGGGACCCCGGGCGGCCCAAGAACGCCACCCGCGAG
AGCACCAGCACGCTCAAGGCCTGGCTCAACGAGCACCGCAAGAATCCCTACCCCACCAAGGGCGAGAAGA
TCATGCTGGCCATCATCACCAAGATGACCCTCACGCAGGTCTCCACCTGGTTCGCCAACGCGCGCCGGCG
CCTCAAGAAGGAGAACAAGGTGACATGGGGAGCGCGCAGCAAGGACCAGGAAGATGGAGCGCTCTTCGGC
AGCGACACCGAGGGCGACCCGGAGAAGGCCGAGGACGACGAGGAGATCGACCTGGAAAGCATCGACATTG
ACAAGATCGACGAGCACGATGGCGACCAGAGCAACGAGGATGACGAGGACAAGGCCGAGGCTCCGCACGC
GCCCGCAGCCCCTTCTGCTCTTGCCCGGGACCAAGGCTCGCCGCTGGCAGCAGCCGACGTTCTCAAGCCC
CAGGACTCGCCCTTGGGCCTGGCAAAGGAGGCCCCAGAGCCGGGCAGCACGCGCCTGCTGAGCCCCGGCG
CTGCAGCGGGCGGCCTGCAGGGTGCGCCGCACGGCAAGCCCAAGATCTGGTCGCTGGCGGAGACAGCCAC
GAGCCCCGACGGTGCGCCCAAGGCTTCGCCACCACCACCCGCGGGCCACCCCGGCGCGCACGGGCCCTCC
GCCGGGGCGCCGCTGCAACACCCCGCCTTCCTGCCTAGCCACGGACTGTACACCTGCCACATCGGCAAGT
TCTCCAACTGGACCAACAGCGCATTCCTCGCACAGGGCTCCCTGCTCAACATGCGCTCCTTCCTGGGCGT
TGGCGCTCCCCACGCCGCGCCCCATGGCCCTCACCTTCCTGCACCTCCACCACCGCAGCCGCCGGTCGCT
ATTGCCCCGGGGGCACTCAATGGAGACAAGGCCTCGGTCCGCAGCAGCCCCACGCTCCCAGAGAGAGACC
TCGTCCCCAGGCCAGATTCGCCGGCACAGCAGTTAAAGTCGCCCTTCCAGCCGGTACGCGACAACTCTCT
GGCCCCGCAGGAGGGAACGCCGCGGATCCTAGCAGCCCTCCCGTCCGCCTAGTAATGAACTAGTCCGTAA
CTTGAAAGTATTTCGATTTCTTGGCTTTATATATCTTGTGGAAAGGACGATGGTTTCCGGACTGTCGCTA
ACTG
