>Addgene plasmid #141480 | TFORF0021 | depositor partial sequence | sequence record 276578 | Barcode
TGGTTTCCGGACTGTCGCTAACTG
