>Addgene plasmid #141480 | TFORF0021 | addgene partial sequence | sequence record 319850 | WPRE-R 5'-CATAGCGTAAAAGGAGCAACA-3'
TTTTGTAATCCAGAGGTTGATTGTCGACTTAACGCGTCAGTTAGCGACAGTCCGGAAACCATCGTCCTTT
CCACAAGATATATAAAGCCAAGAAATCGAAATACTTTCAAGTTACGGACTAGTTCATTACTAGGCGGACG
GGAGGGCTGCTAGGATCCGCGGCGTTCCCTCCTGCGGGGCCAGAGAGTTGTCGCGTACCGGCTGGAAGGG
CGACTTTAACTGCTGTGCCGGCGAATCTGGCCTGGGGACGAGGTCTCTCTCTGGGAGCGTGGGGCTGCTG
CGGACCGAGGCCTTGTCTCCATTGAGTGCCCCCGGGGCAATAGCGACCGGCGGCTGCGGTGGTGGAGGTG
CAGGAAGGTGAGGGCCATGGGGCGCGGCGTGGGGAGCGCCAACGCCCAGGAAGGAGCGCATGTTGAGCAG
GGAGCCCTGTGCGAGGAATGCGCTGTTGGTCCAGTTGGAGAACTTGCCGATGTGGCAGGTGTACAGTCCG
TGGCTAGGCAGGAAGGCGGGGTGTTGCAGCGGCGCCCCGGCGGAGGGCCCGTGCGCGCCGGGGTGG
